Addgene plasmid #14039: pCMV5 Flag-DPC4
Depositing lab: Joan Massague. Depositing organization: Memorial Sloan-Kettering Cancer Center. Publication: Partnership between DPC4 and SMAD proteins in TGF-beta signalling pathways. Lagna G, Hata A, Hemmati-Brivanlou A, Massague J. Nature. 1996 Oct 31. 383(6603):832-6. 10.1038/383832a0 PubMed 8893010.
Backbone
  Vector backbone: pCMV5
  Backbone size w/o insert (bp): 4700
  Vector type: Mammalian Expression
Growth in bacteria
  Bacterial resistance: Ampicillin, 100 μg/mL
  Growth temperature: 37°C
  Growth strain: DH5alpha
  Copy number: High Copy
Gene/Insert
  Gene/Insert name: DPC4
  Species: H. sapiens (human)
  Insert size (bp): 1700
  Entrez Gene: SMAD4 (a.k.a. DPC4, JIP, MADH4, MYHRS)
  Tag / fusion protein: Flag (N terminal on insert)
  Cloning method: Restriction Enzyme; 5′ cloning site HindIII (not destroyed); 3′ cloning site BamHI (not destroyed)
  Sequencing primers: 5′ CMV Forward
Terms and licenses: Academic/Nonprofit Terms; Industry Terms: Not Available to Industry
Depositor comments: Full-length DPC4 with N-terminal Flag tag. See author's map for more information.
How to cite: pCMV5 Flag-DPC4 was a gift from Joan Massague (Addgene plasmid # 14039 ; http://n2t.net/addgene:14039 ; RRID:Addgene_14039)
