[The description below was written by a language model from this plasmid's Addgene catalogue record.]
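Description:
pCMV5 Flag-DPC4 is a mammalian expression plasmid built on the pCMV5 backbone (about 4.7 kb without insert) that carries full-length human DPC4, now known as SMAD4, as an insert of roughly 1.7 kb. The coding sequence was placed between the HindIII and BamHI sites of the vector, both of which remain intact, so the insert can be excised or exchanged with these enzymes. A Flag epitope is fused to the N terminus of the protein, allowing the expressed product to be detected or immunoprecipitated with anti-Flag antibodies independently of endogenous SMAD4. The backbone name and the use of a CMV forward sequencing primer indicate that expression is driven by a cytomegalovirus promoter, a strong constitutive element suited to transient transfection of mammalian cells. The record does not list the polyadenylation signal or other regulatory elements, and no feature table is provided. In bacteria the plasmid is maintained at high copy number under ampicillin selection. No mammalian selection marker is recorded.

SMAD4 is the common partner Smad that associates with receptor-activated SMAD proteins and helps relay signals from TGF-beta family receptors to the nucleus. It was originally identified as a gene deleted in pancreatic carcinoma, hence the DPC4 name. The associated publication concerns the partnership between DPC4 and other SMAD proteins in TGF-beta signalling. This fits the use of the construct for overexpressing tagged SMAD4 in cultured cells, for example in co-immunoprecipitation studies of Smad complex formation or in functional assays of pathway responses.
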