>Addgene plasmid #14039 | pCMV5 Flag-DPC4 | addgene partial sequence | sequence record 21492 | CMV-F 5'-CGCAAATGGGCGGTAGGCGTG-3'
GTGAACCGTCAGAATTCAGATCTGGTACCACGCGTATCGATAAGCTTACCATGGACTACAAGGACGACGA
TGACAAGGACAATATGTCTATTACGAATACACCAACAAGTAATGATGCCTGTCTGAGCATTGTGCATAGT
TTGATGTGCCATAGACAAGGTGGAGAGAGTGAAACATTTGCAAAAAGAGCAATTGAAAGTTTGGTAAAGA
AGCTGAAGGAGAAAAAAGATGAATTGGATTCTTTAATAACAGCTATAACTACAAATGGAGCTCATCCTAG
TAAATGTGTTACCATACAGAGAACATTGGATGGGAGGCTTCAGGTGGCTGGTCGGAAAGGATTTCCTCAT
GTGATCTATGCCCGTCTCTGGAGGTGGCCTGATCTTCACAAAAATGAACTAAAACATGTTAAATATTGTC
AGTATGCGTTTGACTTAAAATGTGATAGTGTCTGTGTGAATCCATATCACTACGAACGAGTTGTATCACC
TGGAATTGATCTCTCAGGATTAACACTGCAGAGTAATGCTCCATCAAGTATGATGGTGAAGGATGAATAT
GTGCATGACTTTGAGGGACAGCCATCGTTGTCCACTGAAGGACATTCAATTCAAACCATCCAGCATCCAC
CAAGTAATCGTGCATCGACAGAGACATACAGCACCCCAGCTCTGTTAGCCCCATCTGAGTCTAATGCTAC
CAGCACTGCCAACTTTCCCAACATTCCTGTGGCTTCCACAGTCAGCCTGC
